>Addgene plasmid #176727 | pYCTK023 | addgene full sequence | sequence record 351587 | Addgene NGS Result
TGGCCTTTTGCTCACATGTTCTTTCCTGCGTTATCCCCTGATTCTGTGGATAACCGTAGTCGGTCTCATA
TGGATTCCGATGGATTGCCATTGCAACCAATCAGTCTTGCATTCGATCCAACTTACAATATCCTAAATTC
AACTCTGGGTTACTTGACAATTTATGGTAACGACACTGCAACATTTTACGAAGTTCAATCTATCATTAAC
AAAACTGCTAGAGAATCAATTGCATATGGAGTTTGTTGTGGTGCAGTTATTGTTACTTTTGCTGTCATGT
GGTTAGTGTCTGACAAGAGAAAGACCCCAATTTTTATCTTAAATCAAATTAGTTTGTTATTTACCTTTAT
TCAATCAGCATTATATTTTAAATATTTGTTTTCTTATTCCAATTCCCTGGCTTATAGTTTAACGGGTTTC
TCTCAAAAATTAACAAATTACGATAGGCATATAACCGCTGCTGCAGATTTGTTCAAAGTTTTTTTGGTGG
CTTCAATAGAGCTAAGCCTTGTTTTCCAAGTGAGAGTTATGTTTAGTGGTGACTCATTCAAGAAAGTTGG
TTATTCACTGTTCTTGCTATCTGTAGGCATTGGTCTTACAACAGTAGCTGTTTATCTAGCTTCTGTTATC
ATGATTATAATAGAATTGTATGATAATCAGTTGATTAGAGGTCCAAGATTTTATAATATTGCTAACATTT
TATTTGCCAGCTCTATTAATTTTATGACTTTCATATTAGTTGTCAAGCTTTTTTTGGCCATCAGATCAAG
AAGATTCTTAGGTTTGAAGCAATTTGATTCATTTCATATTTTACTGATTATGTCAGGTCACTCTTTAATT
ATTCCATCAATTTTGACTATTTTAGCATATGCTTTATCCACTTCAGGAACAGATGTGCTAGTTACAGTTT
CTACATTGTTGGTTGTTTTGTCATTGCCGCTATCCTCAATTTGGGCTCATTCTTCTAATACAGCTAGTAA
TGCAAGTACCTTGGGTAATGATTTTAACTCCACGGCGTCGGGTTTTTATCCAAATAGTTCTAGATCATAT
TTAACTCAATCCTTGAAATCAACACCTACCACTGCCAAAGAGTCTATGAAGGATTATCAAACTAGATTCA
GACATTTATATAGAAAAGAAAAGACAGGTGATATTGAAGAAGAATATTCTATAAACTCAAAACATAGTGA
TACTGATTCTTCAGAAGTGCCTAAAGATCCTTTCTATGAAATTTCCTCCTCTTTGTCGAAGGAAAAATCT
GATAAAAGAAATACTACTAAGGGTTTAGTTAAAAAATTGGAATTACAAGAATCTGGTGAAGTAGATGGTT
CTTTTAGATTATCTACTCCAAACACTGAAGCTGATATGGAAGCAAGAAAATTTTGGTTGGATGAATCTCC
TGTTTCAGATCAAACAAGAATTTGAGGATCCTGAGACCAGACCAATAAAAAACGCCCGGCGGCAACCGAG
CGTTCTGAACAAATCCAGATGGAGTTCTGAGGTCATTACTGGATCTATCAACAGGAGTCCAAGCGAGCTC
GATATCAAATTACGCCCCGCCCTGCCACTCATCGCAGTACTGTTGTAATTCATTAAGCATTCTGCCGACA
TGGAAGCCATCACAAACGGCATGATGAACCTGAATCGCCAGCGGCATCAGCACCTTGTCGCCTTGCGTAT
AATATTTGCCCATGGTGAAAACGGGGGCGAAGAAGTTGTCCATATTGGCCACGTTTAAATCAAAACTGGT
GAAACTCACCCAGGGATTGGCTGAAACGAAAAACATATTCTCAATAAACCCTTTAGGGAAATAGGCCAGG
TTTTCACCGTAACACGCCACATCTTGCGAATATATGTGTAGAAACTGCCGGAAATCGTCGTGGTATTCAC
TCCAGAGCGATGAAAACGTTTCAGTTTGCTCATGGAAAACGGTGTAACAAGGGTGAACACTATCCCATAT
CACCAGCTCACCGTCTTTCATTGCCATACGAAATTCCGGATGAGCATTCATCAGGCGGGCAAGAATGTGA
ATAAAGGCCGGATAAAACTTGTGCTTATTTTTCTTTACGGTCTTTAAAAAGGCCGTAATATCCAGCTGAA
CGGTCTGGTTATAGGTACATTGAGCAACTGACTGAAATGCCTCAAAATGTTCTTTACGATGCCATTGGGA
TATATCAACGGTGGTATATCCAGTGATTTTTTTCTCCATTTTAGCTTCCTTAGCTCCTGAAAATCTCGAT
AACTCAAAAAATACGCCCGGTAGTGATCTTATTTCATTATGGTGAAAGTTGGAACCTCTTACGTGCCCGA
TCAATCATGACCAAAATCCCTTAACGTGAGTTTTCGTTCCACTGAGCGTCAGACCCCGTAGAAAAGATCA
AAGGATCTTCTTGAGATCCTTTTTTTCTGCGCGTAATCTGCTGCTTGCAAACAAAAAAACCACCGCTACC
AGCGGTGGTTTGTTTGCCGGATCAAGAGCTACCAACTCTTTTTCCGAAGGTAACTGGCTTCAGCAGAGCG
CAGATACCAAATACTGTTCTTCTAGTGTAGCCGTAGTTAGGCCACCACTTCAAGAACTCTGTAGCACCGC
CTACATACCTCGCTCTGCTAATCCTGTTACCAGTGGCTGCTGCCAGTGGCGATAAGTCGTGTCTTACCGG
GTTGGACTCAAGACGATAGTTACCGGATAAGGCGCAGCGGTCGGGCTGAACGGGGGGTTCGTGCACACAG
CCCAGCTTGGAGCGAACGACCTACACCGAACTGAGATACCTACAGCGTGAGCTATGAGAAAGCGCCACGC
TTCCCGAAGGGAGAAAGGCGGACAGGTATCCGGTAAGCGGCAGGGTCGGAACAGGAGAGCGCACGAGGGA
GCTTCCAGGGGGAAACGCCTGGTATCTTTATAGTCCTGTCGGGTTTCGCCACCTCTGACTTGAGCGTCGA
TTTTTGTGATGCTCGTCAGGGGGGCGGAGCCTATGGAAAAACGCCAGCAACGCGGCCTTTTTACGGTTCC
TGGCCTTTTGC
Features (pLannotate 1.2.2; 5 found; start..end, strand, type, name):
      6..58      +  rep_origin     RSF ori (fragment): Plasmids containing the RSF 1030 origin of replication can be propagated in E. coli cells that contain additional plasmids with compatible origins.
   1445..1479    -  terminator     lambda t0 terminator: minimal transcription terminator from phage lambda (Scholtissek and Grosse, 1987)
   1553..2209    -  CDS            cat: CAT_ECOLX - Experimental evidence at protein level: Swiss-Prot protein existence level 1. This enzyme is an effector of chloramphenicol resistance in bacteria. From Escherichia coli. This protein is used as a marker in many commonly used cloning vectors, such as pACYC184.
   2210..2307    -  promoter       cat promoter: promoter of the E. coli cat gene encoding chloramphenicol acetyltransferase
   2391..2979    +  rep_origin     ori: high-copy-number ColE1/pMB1/pBR322/pUC origin of replication
