[The description below was written by a language model from this plasmid's Addgene catalogue record and pLannotate feature annotations shown in this document.]
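Description:
pYCTK023 is a level 0 (L0) part plasmid from a Golden Gate toolkit for engineering cell-cell communication in Saccharomyces cerevisiae. It is built on the pYTK001 part-entry backbone and is classed as a synthetic biology vector. It is a storage and assembly plasmid maintained in E. coli rather than a yeast expression vector: the annotated features include no yeast origin, yeast selection marker, yeast promoter or terminator. Propagation relies on a ColE1/pMB1-type origin, and selection on chloramphenicol through a cat gene driven by its native promoter and followed by a lambda t0 terminator. The feature annotation describes this origin as high-copy, whereas the catalogue entry lists the plasmid as low copy. The record does not resolve this difference. A short fragment annotated as RSF ori is also detected, and it probably reflects sequence similarity rather than a second functional origin.

The insert is ste2Kn, the Ste2 gene of Kazachstania naganishii, codon-optimized for expression in S. cerevisiae. Ste2 is the G protein-coupled receptor for alpha-factor mating pheromone, and in this toolkit it serves as a "receiver" part that lets engineered yeast cells sense a cognate pheromone signal. The gene was inserted by BsmBI Golden Gate cloning, which destroyed both sites. The automated annotation did not label the insert, but the unannotated region between the RSF fragment and the terminator is where it presumably lies. The plasmid remains Golden Gate compatible, so the part can be combined with promoter, terminator and vector parts into higher-level transcription units, which are used to build multicellular yeast networks with variable signalling specificity.
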