Addgene plasmid #176727: pYCTK023
Purpose: The plasmid is part of a GG toolkit for cell-cell communication in S. cerevisiae. This plasmid is an L0 part plasmid and contains the Ste2 gene of Kazachstania naganishii (receiver part).
Depositing lab: Victor Sourjik. Depositing organization: Max Planck Institute for Terrestrial Microbiology. Publication: Construction of multicellular yeast networks using the communication toolkit with variable specificity and attenuation. Krink N, Loechner AC, Anders A, Kahnt J, Rensing S, Hochberg G, Sourjik V. bioRxiv 2021 10.1101/2021.09.27.462023.
Backbone
  Vector backbone: pYTK001
  Vector type: Synthetic Biology
Growth in bacteria
  Bacterial resistance: Chloramphenicol, 25 μg/mL
  Growth temperature: 37°C
  Growth strain: DH5alpha
  Copy number: Low Copy
Gene/Insert
  Gene/Insert name: ste2Kn
  Species: Kazachstania naganishii
  Mutation: Codon-optimized for expression in S. cerevisiae
  Cloning method: Restriction Enzyme; 5′ cloning site BsmBI (destroyed during cloning); 3′ cloning site BsmBI (destroyed during cloning)
  Sequencing primers: 5′ CCTGGCCTTTTGCTGGCC; 3′ CCAGTAATGACCTCAGAACTC
Terms and licenses: Academic/Nonprofit Terms; Industry Terms: Not Available to Industry
Depositor comments: The gene was codon-optimized for expression in S. cervisiae and cloned into the vector using Goden Gate. The plasmid is Golden Gate Cloning compatible. Please visit https://doi.org/10.1101/2021.09.27.462023 for bioRxiv preprint.
How to cite: pYCTK023 was a gift from Victor Sourjik (Addgene plasmid # 176727 ; http://n2t.net/addgene:176727 ; RRID:Addgene_176727)
