>Addgene plasmid #176727 | pYCTK023 | depositor partial sequence | sequence record 342503 | ste2Kn
ATGGATTCCGATGGATTGCCATTGCAACCAATCAGTCTTGCATTCGATCCAACTTACAATATCCTAAATT
CAACTCTGGGTTACTTGACAATTTATGGTAACGACACTGCAACATTTTACGAAGTTCAATCTATCATTAA
CAAAACTGCTAGAGAATCAATTGCATATGGAGTTTGTTGTGGTGCAGTTATTGTTACTTTTGCTGTCATG
TGGTTAGTGTCTGACAAGAGAAAGACCCCAATTTTTATCTTAAATCAAATTAGTTTGTTATTTACCTTTA
TTCAATCAGCATTATATTTTAAATATTTGTTTTCTTATTCCAATTCCCTGGCTTATAGTTTAACGGGTTT
CTCTCAAAAATTAACAAATTACGATAGGCATATAACCGCTGCTGCAGATTTGTTCAAAGTTTTTTTGGTG
GCTTCAATAGAGCTAAGCCTTGTTTTCCAAGTGAGAGTTATGTTTAGTGGTGACTCATTCAAGAAAGTTG
GTTATTCACTGTTCTTGCTATCTGTAGGCATTGGTCTTACAACAGTAGCTGTTTATCTAGCTTCTGTTAT
CATGATTATAATAGAATTGTATGATAATCAGTTGATTAGAGGTCCAAGATTTTATAATATTGCTAACATT
TTATTTGCCAGCTCTATTAATTTTATGACTTTCATATTAGTTGTCAAGCTTTTTTTGGCCATCAGATCAA
GAAGATTCTTAGGTTTGAAGCAATTTGATTCATTTCATATTTTACTGATTATGTCAGGTCACTCTTTAAT
TATTCCATCAATTTTGACTATTTTAGCATATGCTTTATCCACTTCAGGAACAGATGTGCTAGTTACAGTT
TCTACATTGTTGGTTGTTTTGTCATTGCCGCTATCCTCAATTTGGGCTCATTCTTCTAATACAGCTAGTA
ATGCAAGTACCTTGGGTAATGATTTTAACTCCACGGCGTCGGGTTTTTATCCAAATAGTTCTAGATCATA
TTTAACTCAATCCTTGAAATCAACACCTACCACTGCCAAAGAGTCTATGAAGGATTATCAAACTAGATTC
AGACATTTATATAGAAAAGAAAAGACAGGTGATATTGAAGAAGAATATTCTATAAACTCAAAACATAGTG
ATACTGATTCTTCAGAAGTGCCTAAAGATCCTTTCTATGAAATTTCCTCCTCTTTGTCGAAGGAAAAATC
TGATAAAAGAAATACTACTAAGGGTTTAGTTAAAAAATTGGAATTACAAGAATCTGGTGAAGTAGATGGT
TCTTTTAGATTATCTACTCCAAACACTGAAGCTGATATGGAAGCAAGAAAATTTTGGTTGGATGAATCTC
CTGTTTCAGATCAAACAAGAATTTGA
